>Addgene plasmid #182460 | SPRR2A-pFastBac I | addgene full sequence | sequence record 355857 | Addgene NGS Result
TGAAAACCGCCACTGCGCCGTTACCACCGCTGCGTTCGGTCAAGGTTCTGGACCAGTTGCGTGAGCGCAT
ACGCTACTTGCATTACAGTTTACGAACCGAACAGGCTTATGTCAACTGGGTTCGTGCCTTCATCCGTTTC
CACGGTGTGCGTCACCCGGCAACCTTGGGCAGCAGCGAAGTCGAGGCATTTCTGTCCTGGCTGGCGAACG
AGCGCAAGGTTTCGGTCTCCACGCATCGTCAGGCATTGGCGGCCTTGCTGTTCTTCTACGGCAAGGTGCT
GTGCACGGATCTGCCCTGGCTTCAGGAGATCGGAAGACCTCGGCCGTCGCGGCGCTTGCCGGTGGTGCTG
ACCCCGGATGAAGTGGTTCGCATCCTCGGTTTTCTGGAAGGCGAGCATCGTTTGTTCGCCCAGGACTCTA
GCTATAGTTCTAGTGGTTGGCTACGTATACTCCGGAATATTAATAGATCATGGAGATAATTAAAATGATA
ACCATCTCGCAAATAAATAAGTATTTTACTGTTTTCGTAACAGTTTTGTAATAAAAAAACCTATAAATAT
TCCGGATTATTCATACCGTCCCACCATCGGGCGCGGATCCATGTCTTATCAACAGCAGCAGTGCAAGCAG
CCCTGCCAGCCACCTCCTGTGTGCCCCACGCCAAAGTGCCCAGAACCATGTCCACCCCCGAAGTGCCCTG
AGCCCTGCCCACCACCAAAGTGTCCACAGCCCTGCCCACCTCAGCAGTGCCAGCAGAAATATCCTCCTGT
GACACCTTCCCCACCCTGCCAGTCAAAGTATCCACCGAAGAGCAAGCATCATCACCATCACCATTGACTC
GAGGCATGCGGTACCAAGCTTGTCGAGAAGTACTAGAGGATCATAATCAGCCATACCACATTTGTAGAGG
TTTTACTTGCTTTAAAAAACCTCCCACACCTCCCCCTGAACCTGAAACATAAAATGAATGCAATTGTTGT
TGTTAACTTGTTTATTGCAGCTTATAATGGTTACAAATAAAGCAATAGCATCACAAATTTCACAAATAAA
GCATTTTTTTCACTGCATTCTAGTTGTGGTTTGTCCAAACTCATCAATGTATCTTATCATGTCTGGATCT
GATCACTGCTTGAGCCTAGGAGATCCGAACCAGATAAGTGAAATCTAGTTCCAAACTATTTTGTCATTTT
TAATTTTCGTATTAGCTTACGACGCTACACCCAGTTCCCATCTATTTTGTCACTCTTCCCTAAATAATCC
TTAAAAACTCCATTTCCACCCCTCCCAGTTCCCAACTATTTTGTCCGCCCACAGCGGGGCATTTTTCTTC
CTGTTATGTTTTTAATCAAACATCCTGCCAACTCCATGTGACAAACCGTCATCTTCGGCTACTTTTTCTC
TGTCACAGAATGAAAATTTTTCTGTCATCTCTTCGTTATTAATGTTTGTAATTGACTGAATATCAACGCT
TATTTGCAGCCTGAATGGCGAATGGG
[124 nt withheld, positions 1497-1620]
C
[91 nt withheld, positions 1622-1712]
A
[49 nt withheld, positions 1714-1762]
CCTTTGACGTTGGAGTCCACGTTCTT
[37 nt withheld, positions 1789-1825]
ACCCTATCTCGGTCTATTCTTTTGATTTATAAGGGATTTTGCCGATTTCGGCCTATTGGTTAAAAAATGA
GCTGATTTAACAAAAATTTAACGCGAATTTTAACAAAATATTAACGCTTACAATTTAGGTGGCACTTTTC
GGGGAAATGTGCGCGGAACCCCTATTTGTTTATTTTTCTAAATACATTCAAATATGTATCCGCTCATGAG
ACAATAACCCTGATAAATGCTTCAATAATATTGAAAAAGGAAGAGTATGAGTATTCAACATTTCCGTGTC
GCCCTTATTCCCTTTTTTGCGGCATTTTGCCTTCCTGTTTTTGCTCACCCAGAAACGCTGGTGAAAGTAA
AAGATGCTGAAGATCAGTTGGGTGCACGAGTGGGTTACATCGAACTGGATCTCAACAGCGGTAAGATCCT
TGAGAGTTTTCGCCCCGAAGAACGTTTTCCAATGATGAGCACTTTTAAAGTTCTGCTATGTGGCGCGGTA
TTATCCCGTATTGACGCCGGGCAAGAGCAACTCGGTCGCCGCATACACTATTCTCAGAATGACTTGGTTG
AGTACTCACCAGTCACAGAAAAGCATCTTACGGATGGCATGACAGTAAGAGAATTATGCAGTGCTGCCAT
AACCATGAGTGATAACACTGCGGCCAACTTACTTCTGACAACGATCGGAGGACCGAAGGAGCTAACCGCT
TTTTTGCACAACATGGGGGATCATGTAACTCGCCTTGATCGTTGGGAACCGGAGCTGAATGAAGCCATAC
CAAACGACGAGCGTGACACCACGATGCCTGTAGCAATGGCAACAACGTTGCGCAAACTATTAACTGGCGA
ACTACTTACTCTAGCTTCCCGGCAACAATTAATAGACTGGATGGAGGCGGATAAAGTTGCAGGACCACTT
CTGCGCTCGGCCCTTCCGGCTGGCTGGTTTATTGCTGATAAATCTGGAGCCGGTGAGCGTGGGTCTCGCG
GTATCATTGCAGCACTGGGGCCAGATGGTAAGCCCTCCCGTATCGTAGTTATCTACACGACGGGGAGTCA
GGCAACTATGGATGAACGAAATAGACAGATCGCTGAGATAGGTGCCTCACTGATTAAGCATTGGTAACTG
TCAGACCAAGTTTACTCATATATACTTTAGATTGATTTAAAACTTCATTTTTAATTTAAAAGGATCTAGG
TGAAGATCCTTTTTGATAATCTCATGACCAAAATCCCTTAACGTGAGTTTTCGTTCCACTGAGCGTCAGA
CCCCGTAGAAAAGATCAAAGGATCTTCTTGAGATCCTTTTTTTCTGCGCGTAATCTGCTGCTTGCAAACA
AAAAAACCACCGCTACCAGCGGTGGTTTGTTTGCCGGATCAAGAGCTACCAACTCTTTTTCCGAAGGTAA
CTGGCTTCAGCAGAGCGCAGATACCAAATACTGTTCTTCTAGTGTAGCCGTAGTTAGGCCACCACTTCAA
GAACTCTGTAGCACCGCCTACATACCTCGCTCTGCTAATCCTGTTACCAGTGGCTGCTGCCAGTGGCGAT
AAGTCGTGTCTTACCGGGTTGGACTCAAGACGATAGTTACCGGATAAGGCGCAGCGGTCGGGCTGAACGG
GGGGTTCGTGCACACAGCCCAGCTTGGAGCGAACGACCTACACCGAACTGAGATACCTACAGCGTGAGCT
ATGAGAAAGCGCCACGCTTCCCGAAGGGAGAAAGGCGGACAGGTATCCGGTAAGCGGCAGGGTCGGAACA
GGAGAGCGCACGAGGGAGCTTCCAGGGGGAAACGCCTGGTATCTTTATAGTCCTGTCGGGTTTCGCCACC
TCTGACTTGAGCGTCGATTTTTGTGATGCTCGTCAGGGGGGCGGAGCCTATGGAAAAACGCCAGCAACGC
GGCCTTTTTACGGTTCCTGGCCTTTTGCTGGCCTTTTGCTCACATGTTCTTTCCTGCGTTATCCCCTGAT
TCTGTGGATAACCGTATTACCGCCTTTGAGTGAGCTGATACCGCTCGCCGCAGCCGAACGACCGAGCGCA
GCGAGTCAGTGAGCGAGGAAGCGGAAGAGCGCCTGATGCGGTATTTTCTCCTTACGCATCTGTGCGGTAT
TTCACACCGCATAGACCAGCCGCGTAACCTGGCAAAATCGGTTACGGTTGAGTAATAAATGGATGCCCTG
CGTAAGCGGGTGTGGGCGGACAATAAAGTCTTAAACTGAACAAAATAGATCTAAACTATGACAATAAAGT
CTTAAACTAGACAGAATAGTTGTAAACTGAAATCAGTCCAGTTATGCTGTGAAAAAGCATACTGGACTTT
TGTTATGGCTAAAGCAAACTCTTCATTTTCTGAAGTGCAAATTGCCCGTCGTATTAAAGAGGGGCGTGGC
CAAGGGCATGGTAAAGACTATATTCGCGGCGTTGTGACAATTTACCGAACAACTCCGCGGCCGGGAAGCC
GATCTCGGCTTGAACGAATTGTTAGGTGGCGGTACTTGGGTCGATATCAAAGTGCATCACTTCTTCCCGT
ATGCCCAACTTTGTATAGAGAGCCACTGCGGGATCGTCACCGTAATCTGCTTGCACGTAGATCACATAAG
CACCAAGCGCGTTGGCCTCATGCTTGAGGAGATTGATGAGCGCGGTGGCAATGCCCTGCCTCCGGTGCTC
GCCGGAGACTGCGAGATCATAGATATAGATCTCACTACGCGGCTGCTCAAACTTGGGCAGAACGTAAGCC
GCGAGAGCGCCAACAACCGCTTCTTGGTCGAAGGCAGCAAGCGCGATGAATGTCTTACTACGGAGCAAGT
TCCCGAGGTAATCGGAGTCCGGCTGATGTTGGGAGTAGGTGGCTACGTCTCCGAACTCACGACCGAAAAG
ATCAAGAGCAGCCCGCATGGATTTGACTTGGTCAGGGCCGAGCCTACATGTGCGAATGATGCCCATACTT
GAGCCACCTAACTTTGTTTTAGGGCGACTGCCCTGCTGCGTAACATCGTTGCTGCTGCGTAACATCGTTG
CTGCTCCATAACATCAAACATCGACCCACGGCGTAACGCGCTTGCTGCTTGGATGCCCGAGGCATAGACT
GTACAAAAAAACAGTCATAACAAGCCA
Features (pLannotate 1.2.2; 15 found; start..end, strand, type, name):
     87..115     -  promoter       Pc promoter: intI1 (promoter lies within the coding sequence); class 1 integron promoter
     93..440     -  CDS            YPR2_ECOLX (fragment): Protein predicted: Swiss-Prot protein existence level 4. From Escherichia coli.
    467..558     +  promoter       polyhedrin promoter: polh from Autographa californica; promoter for the baculovirus polyhedrin gene
    601..816     +  CDS            SPRR2A: SPR2A_HUMAN - Experimental evidence at protein level: Swiss-Prot protein existence level 1. Cross-linked envelope protein of keratinocytes. It is a keratinocyte protein that first appears in the cell cytosol, but ultimately becomes cross-linked to membrane proteins by transglutaminase. All that results in the formation of an insoluble envelope beneath the plasma membrane. From Homo sapiens (Human).
    798..959     +  CDS            LT_SV40 (fragment): Experimental evidence at protein level: Swiss-Prot protein existence level 1. Isoform 17kT antigen targets host RBL2 for degradation and promotes cell proliferation. Transactivates host cyclin A promoter through its J domain. From Simian virus 40 (SV40).
    985..1119    +  polyA_signal   SV40 poly(A) signal: SV40 polyadenylation signal
   1148..1313    -  mobile_element Tn7L: mini-Tn7 element (left end of the Tn7 transposon) Tn7
   1476..1492    +  CDS            lacZα (fragment): LacZα fragment of β-galactosidase; lacZ fragment
   1497..1951    +  rep_origin     f1 ori (sequence partly withheld): f1 bacteriophage origin of replication; arrow indicates direction of (+) strand synthesis
   1977..2081    +  promoter       AmpR promoter: bla
   2082..2942    +  CDS            AmpR: β-lactamase; bla; confers resistance to ampicillin, carbenicillin, and related antibiotics
   3113..3701    +  rep_origin     ori: high-copy-number ColE1/pMB1/pBR322/pUC origin of replication
   3887..3938    -  misc_feature   bom (fragment): basis of mobility region from pBR322
   4006..4230    -  mobile_element Tn7R: mini-Tn7 element (right end of the Tn7 transposon) Tn7
   4297..4830    -  CDS            GmR: gentamycin acetyltransferase; aacC1; confers resistance to gentamycin
