[The description below was written by a language model from this plasmid's Addgene catalogue record and pLannotate feature annotations shown in this document.]
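Description:
SPRR2A-pFastBac I is a baculovirus donor plasmid built on the Invitrogen pFastBac1 backbone for producing human small proline-rich protein 2A (SPRR2A) in insect cells. It is maintained in E. coli through a high-copy ColE1/pUC-type origin and an ampicillin resistance gene (β-lactamase), and it also carries an f1 phage origin. The whole plasmid is about 4.9 kb, with the sequenced record (4,932 nt) agreeing closely with the catalogued size.

The payload is a short (237 bp) human SPRR2A coding sequence cloned between BamHI and XhoI sites, both retained, and fused to a C-terminal 6xHis tag for affinity purification. The tag itself is not annotated separately in the feature table. Expression is driven by the polyhedrin promoter from Autographa californica nucleopolyhedrovirus, a very strong late viral promoter, and the transcript is terminated by an SV40 polyadenylation signal. The annotated SV40 large T fragment just downstream of the insert is most likely a remnant of the SV40 segment that supplies this terminator, not an expressed product. The expression cassette, together with a gentamicin acetyltransferase gene, lies between the Tn7L and Tn7R ends of a mini-Tn7 element. In the standard Bac-to-Bac scheme this arrangement lets Tn7 transposase move the cassette into a baculovirus shuttle genome (bacmid) held in E. coli, with gentamicin resistance marking the transposed segment. The resulting recombinant bacmid is then used to generate virus that infects insect cells. According to the record, the construct is used to express His-tagged SPRR2A in insect cells, and it is associated with work describing SPRR2A as a gut bactericidal protein.
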