Addgene plasmid #182460: SPRR2A-pFastBac I
Purpose: Expression His-tagged SPRR2A in insect cells
Depositing lab: Lora Hooper. Depositing organization: University of Texas Southwestern Medical Center. Publication: Small proline-rich protein 2A is a gut bactericidal protein deployed during helminth infection. Hu Z, Zhang C, Sifuentes-Dominguez L, Zarek CM, Propheter DC, Kuang Z, Wang Y, Pendse M, Ruhn KA, Hassell B, Behrendt CL, Zhang B, Raj P, Harris-Tryon TA, Reese TA, Hooper LV. Science. 2021 Nov 5;374(6568):eabe6723. doi: 10.1126/science.abe6723. Epub 2021 Nov 5. PubMed 34735226.
Backbone
  Vector backbone: pFastBac1
  Backbone manufacturer: Invitrogen
  Backbone size w/o insert (bp): 4688
  Total vector size (bp): 4925
  Vector type: Insect Expression
  Selectable markers: Gentamicin
Growth in bacteria
  Bacterial resistance: Ampicillin, 100 μg/mL
  Growth temperature: 37°C
  Growth strain: DH5alpha
  Copy number: Unknown
Gene/Insert
  Gene/Insert name: small proline rich protein 2A (alt name: SPRR2A)
  Species: H. sapiens (human)
  Insert size (bp): 237
  GenBank ID: NM_005988 NM_005988
  Entrez Gene: SPRR2A
  Promoter: Polyhedrin
  Tag / fusion protein: 6xHis (C terminal on insert)
  Cloning method: Restriction Enzyme; 5′ cloning site BamHI (not destroyed); 3′ cloning site XhoI (not destroyed)
  Sequencing primers: 5′ AAATGATAACCATCTCGC; 3′ CAAATGTGGTATGGCTGATT
Terms and licenses: Academic/Nonprofit Terms; Industry Terms: Not Available to Industry
How to cite: SPRR2A-pFastBac I was a gift from Lora Hooper (Addgene plasmid # 182460 ; http://n2t.net/addgene:182460 ; RRID:Addgene_182460)
