>Addgene plasmid #182460 | SPRR2A-pFastBac I | depositor partial sequence | sequence record 353072 | SPRR2A coding region
ATGTCTTATCAACAGCAGCAGTGCAAGCAGCCCTGCCAGCCACCTCCTGTGTGCCCCACGCCAAAGTGCC
CAGAGCCATGTCCACCCCCGAAGTGCCCTGAGCCCTGCCCACCACCAAAGTGTCCACAGCCCTGCCCACC
TCAGCAGTGCCAGCAGAAATATCCTCCTGTGACACCTTCCCCACCCTGCCAGTCAAAGTATCCACCGAAG
AGCAAGCATCATCACCATCACCATTGA
